>Addgene plasmid #178700 | pAAV-VTKD6-V5-APEX2-NES | addgene full sequence | sequence record 354848 | Addgene NGS Result
CCTGCAGGCAGCTGCGCGCTCGCTCGCTCACTGAGGCCGCCCGGGCGTCGGGCGACCTTTGGTCGCCCGG
CCTCAGTGAGCGAGCGAGCGCGCAGAGAGGGAGTGGCCAACTCCATCACTAGGGGTTCCTGCTAGACTGC
AGAGGGCCCGCGGCCGCACGCGTTTATTCAGAATGTTATGCACTCACAGTGGTTTGGCATGCATCTGGTG
AATTTTTTTTAACGAAAAATTAGTGTTGGTTTCGATGTATGGTAGCATTCTCCCTAACGTAATTTGAATA
ATTCAGCAAAGCCCCACTACCAGCTGTACTTCTGCAGCCTCTTCCATTCTTTTCAGCATTATAATTTTGG
TTAATTTTCAATTTTAGGTCCTACGTCTCTGCAATTTGTGTATGAATAACAGAATAATTTCCCTCTTTTG
TTTCGCCTTTCCTGTTCCTGAATCTAAATAAAGATGGCTTTTTAGTATTAAAAGTGGAAGAAAATTACAG
GTAATTATCTTTGACGGTAAAAACGCTGTAATCAGCGGGCTACATGAAAAATTACTCTAATTATGGCTGC
ATTTAAGAGAATGGAAAAAAACCTTCTTGTGGATAAAAACCTTAAATTGTCCCCAATGTCTGCTTCAAAT
TGGATGGCACTGCAGCTGGAGGCTTTGTTCAGAATTGATCCTGGGGAGCTACGAACCCAAAGTTTCACAG
TAGGAAGCTAGATATCGTTTAAACTTCCTGCAGCCCGGGCTGGGCATAAAAGTCAGGGCAGAGCCATCTA
TTGCTTACATTTGCTTCTAGCCTGCAAGTCGAGGAGCGCAGCCTTCCAGAAGCAGAGCGCGGCGCCTTAA
GCTGCAGAAGTTGGTCGTGAGGCACTGGGCACGTAAGTATCAAGGTTACAAGACAGGTTTAAGGAGACCA
ATAGAAACTGGGCTTGTCGAGACAGAGAAGACTCTTGCGTTTCTGATAGGCACCTATTGGTCTTACTGAC
ATCCACTTTGCCTTTCTCTCCACAGGTGTCCACTCCCAGTTCAATTACAGCTCTTAAGAAAGCTAGCATA
ACTTCGTATAGCATACATTATACGAAGTTATGAAGTTCCTATTCTCTAGAAAGTATAGGAACTTCGCAGA
ATGGTAGCTGGATTGTAGCTGCTATTAGCAATATGAAACCTCTTAGAAGTTCCTATTCTTCAAAAGGTAT
AGGAACTTCAACGCGCCCTAGAATTCGAGCTCGGTACCTAGTCCAGGGTCAGGCGCTCCAGGGGTGGCAG
CTGCAGGGCGTCGGCAAATCCCAGTTCTGACAGCTTCTGATGTGCTTCTGCGTAATCTGCGAAAAAAGCA
TCCTCGTCGGCTGCATACTTATCGACCAGAGGTCTGAACACGGGATCGGACAGCAGGGCTTTGTCGCTGG
GCAGCTGCAGCAGCCCTTCCTTCTCTCCACTCAGCAGTTCAGTAAAGTAAGAATTGTCGAAAATCAGGGG
GTTGCTTGTCCAGGGTCCCTCGAAGCCTGACCTTTCCTTATGAGCGGCGCCAATGGTGTGCCCTCCAGAC
AGTGCGACGATATCCTGGTCAGTCAGGCCCATAGCTTTCCCAAACACATCTCGCAGATGGTCGGAGCCCT
TTGTCGGATCTGGCAGGCGCCCCTCTGGAGGTGGTTCTGGTTTGTCCTCCCGTCCTGGGTGGAAAGGCAC
CTTGGGGCCCCCAGTGACCTCCACAGCGACCACTCCTGCCAGCTGATAAAAATCGGCGTAGGACAGAATT
GGGAACTCTGCTTTCAGAGGTTCCAGCAGCCGCACGGCGATGTCCAGCCCATTGTTGGCACTATGTGCCA
GTTCAGCAGGGTGCTTGATTGTTCCAAAGGGTCCGCCTGTTTTGGTTCCCTTGTCAAAGGTGCCTGCGCT
GTGGAAAGCCAGTCTCAGCATCAGAGGTGCGCACCTCTTTTCTGCGATAAACCCTCTCAGCTTCTTCTTG
GCTTTCTCCACGGCATCCTGGTAGTCTGCGGACACTGTTGGGTATGATTTCCCACCGGTGGTGCTGTCCA
GGCCCAGCAGGGGGTTGGGGATGGGCTTGCCCATGGTGGCGTACCCGGGGATCCTCTAGAGTCGACCTGC
AGGCATGCAAGCTTGGTGGCTAGCGAAGTTCCTATACTTTCTAGAGAATAGGAACTTCTTGCCTTAACCC
AGAAATTATCACTGTTATTCTTTAGAATGGTGCAAAGAGAAGTTCCTATACCTTTTGAAGAATAGGAACT
TCATAACTTCGTATAGCATACATTATACGAAGTTATGGCGCGCCAATCAACCTCTGGATTACAAAATTTG
TGAAAGATTGACTGGTATTCTTAACTATGTTGCTCCTTTTACGCTATGTGGATACGCTGCTTTAATGCCT
TTGTATCATGCTATTGCTTCCCGTATGGCTTTCATTTTCTCCTCCTTGTATAAATCCTGGTTGCTGTCTC
TTTATGAGGAGTTGTGGCCCGTTGTCAGGCAACGTGGCGTGGTGTGCACTGTGTTTGCTGACGCAACCCC
CACTGGTTGGGGCATTGCCACCACCTGTCAGCTCCTTTCCGGGACTTTCGCTTTCCCCCTCCCTATTGCC
ACGGCGGAACTCATCGCCGCCTGCCTTGCCCGCTGCTGGACAGGGGCTCGGCTGTTGGGCACTGACAATT
CCGTGGTGTTGTCGGGGAAGCTGACGTCCTTTCCATGGCTGCTCGCCTGTGTTGCCACCTGGATTCTGCG
CGGGACGTCCTTCTGCTACGTCCCTTCGGCCCTCAATCCAGCGGACCTTCCTTCCCGCGGCCTGCTGCCG
GCTCTGCGGCCTCTTCCGCGTCTTCGCCTTCGCCCTCAGACGAGTCGGATCTCCCTTTGGGCCGCCTCCC
CGCCTGGATCCTGTGCCTTCTAGTTGCCAGCCATCTGTTGTTTGCCCCTCCCCCGTGCCTTCCTTGACCC
TGGAAGGTGCCACTCCCACTGTCCTTTCCTAATAAAATGAGGAAATTGCATCGCATTGTCTGAGTAGGTG
TCATTCTATTCTGGGGGGTGGGGTGGGGCAGGACAGCAAGGGGGAGGATTGGGAAGACAATAGCAGGCAT
GCTGGGGATGCGGTGGGCTCTATGGCAGGAACCCCTAGTGATGGAGTTGGCCACTCCCTCTCTGCGCGCT
CGCTCGCTCACTGAGGCCGGGCGACCAAAGGTCGCCCGACGCCCGGGCTTTGCCCGGGCGGCCTCAGTGA
GCGAGCGAGCGCGCAGCTGCCTGCAGGGGCGCCTGATGCGGTATTTTCTCCTTACGCATCTGTGCGGTAT
TTCACACCGCATA
[95 nt withheld, positions 3304-3398]
T
[46 nt withheld, positions 3400-3445]
C
[141 nt withheld, positions 3447-3587]
CCTTTGACGTTGGAGTCCACGTTCTTT
[37 nt withheld, positions 3615-3651]
ACTCTATCTCGGGCTATTCTTTTGATTTATAAGGGATTTTGCCGATTTCGGTCTATTGGTTAAAAAATGA
GCTGATTTAACAAAAATTTAACGCGAATTTTAACAAAATATTAACGTTTACAATTTTATGGTGCACTCTC
AGTACAATCTGCTCTGATGCCGCATAGTTAAGCCAGCCCCGACACCCGCCAACACCCGCTGACGCGCCCT
GACGGGCTTGTCTGCTCCCGGCATCCGCTTACAGACAAGCTGTGACCGTCTCCGGGAGCTGCATGTGTCA
GAGGTTTTCACCGTCATCACCGAAACGCGCGAGACGAAAGGGCCTCGTGATACGCCTATTTTTATAGGTT
AATGTCATGATAATAATGGTTTCTTAGACGTCAGGTGGCACTTTTCGGGGAAATGTGCGCGGAACCCCTA
TTTGTTTATTTTTCTAAATACATTCAAATATGTATCCGCTCATGAGACAATAACCCTGATAAATGCTTCA
ATAATATTGAAAAAGGAAGAGTATGAGTATTCAACATTTCCGTGTCGCCCTTATTCCCTTTTTTGCGGCA
TTTTGCCTTCCTGTTTTTGCTCACCCAGAAACGCTGGTGAAAGTAAAAGATGCTGAAGATCAGTTGGGTG
CACGAGTGGGTTACATCGAACTGGATCTCAACAGCGGTAAGATCCTTGAGAGTTTTCGCCCCGAAGAACG
TTTTCCAATGATGAGCACTTTTAAAGTTCTGCTATGTGGCGCGGTATTATCCCGTATTGACGCCGGGCAA
GAGCAACTCGGTCGCCGCATACACTATTCTCAGAATGACTTGGTTGAGTACTCACCAGTCACAGAAAAGC
ATCTTACGGATGGCATGACAGTAAGAGAATTATGCAGTGCTGCCATAACCATGAGTGATAACACTGCGGC
CAACTTACTTCTGACAACGATCGGAGGACCGAAGGAGCTAACCGCTTTTTTGCACAACATGGGGGATCAT
GTAACTCGCCTTGATCGTTGGGAACCGGAGCTGAATGAAGCCATACCAAACGACGAGCGTGACACCACGA
TGCCTGTAGCAATGGCAACAACGTTGCGCAAACTATTAACTGGCGAACTACTTACTCTAGCTTCCCGGCA
ACAATTAATAGACTGGATGGAGGCGGATAAAGTTGCAGGACCACTTCTGCGCTCGGCCCTTCCGGCTGGC
TGGTTTATTGCTGATAAATCTGGAGCCGGTGAGCGTGGGTCTCGCGGTATCATTGCAGCACTGGGGCCAG
ATGGTAAGCCCTCCCGTATCGTAGTTATCTACACGACGGGGAGTCAGGCAACTATGGATGAACGAAATAG
ACAGATCGCTGAGATAGGTGCCTCACTGATTAAGCATTGGTAACTGTCAGACCAAGTTTACTCATATATA
CTTTAGATTGATTTAAAACTTCATTTTTAATTTAAAAGGATCTAGGTGAAGATCCTTTTTGATAATCTCA
TGACCAAAATCCCTTAACGTGAGTTTTCGTTCCACTGAGCGTCAGACCCCGTAGAAAAGATCAAAGGATC
TTCTTGAGATCCTTTTTTTCTGCGCGTAATCTGCTGCTTGCAAACAAAAAAACCACCGCTACCAGCGGTG
GTTTGTTTGCCGGATCAAGAGCTACCAACTCTTTTTCCGAAGGTAACTGGCTTCAGCAGAGCGCAGATAC
CAAATACTGTTCTTCTAGTGTAGCCGTAGTTAGGCCACCACTTCAAGAACTCTGTAGCACCGCCTACATA
CCTCGCTCTGCTAATCCTGTTACCAGTGGCTGCTGCCAGTGGCGATAAGTCGTGTCTTACCGGGTTGGAC
TCAAGACGATAGTTACCGGATAAGGCGCAGCGGTCGGGCTGAACGGGGGGTTCGTGCACACAGCCCAGCT
TGGAGCGAACGACCTACACCGAACTGAGATACCTACAGCGTGAGCTATGAGAAAGCGCCACGCTTCCCGA
AGGGAGAAAGGCGGACAGGTATCCGGTAAGCGGCAGGGTCGGAACAGGAGAGCGCACGAGGGAGCTTCCA
GGGGGAAACGCCTGGTATCTTTATAGTCCTGTCGGGTTTCGCCACCTCTGACTTGAGCGTCGATTTTTGT
GATGCTCGTCAGGGGGGCGGAGCCTATGGAAAAACGCCAGCAACGCGGCCTTTTTACGGTTCCTGGCCTT
TTGCTGGCCTTTTGCTCACATGT
Features (pLannotate 1.2.2; 23 found; start..end, strand, type, name):
     12..39      +  repeat_region  AAV2 ITR (fragment): inverted terminal repeat of adeno-associated virus serotype 2 inverted
     68..95      +  repeat_region  AAV2 ITR (fragment): inverted terminal repeat of adeno-associated virus serotype 2 inverted
    873..1005    +  intron         chimeric intron: chimera between introns from human β-globin and immunoglobulin heavy chain genes
   1048..1081    +  protein_bind   loxP: Cre-mediated recombination occurs in the 8-bp core sequence (GCATACAT). Cre recombinase
   1082..1115    +  protein_bind   FRT (minimal): supports FLP-mediated excision but not integration (Turan and Bode, 2011) FLP recombinase from the Saccharomyces cerevisiae 2μ plasmid
   1116..1165    -  intron         β-globin intron (fragment): internally truncated intron from human β-globin
   1211..1228    +  misc_feature   MCS (fragment): pUC18/19 multiple cloning site
   1234..1260    -  CDS            NES: nuclear export signal from the HIV Rev protein (Fischer et al., 1995)
   1267..2013    -  CDS            APX1: APX1_PEA - Also known as APPX1. Experimental evidence at protein level: Swiss-Prot protein existence level 1. Plays a key role in hydrogen peroxide removal. From Pisum sativum (Garden pea).
   2071..2114    +  misc_feature   MCS (fragment): pUC18/19 multiple cloning site
   2125..2158    -  protein_bind   FRT (minimal): supports FLP-mediated excision but not integration (Turan and Bode, 2011) FLP recombinase from the Saccharomyces cerevisiae 2μ plasmid
   2159..2209    -  intron         β-globin intron (fragment): internally truncated intron from human β-globin
   2243..2276    +  protein_bind   loxP: Cre-mediated recombination occurs in the 8-bp core sequence (GCATACAT). Cre recombinase
   2285..2873    +  misc_feature   WPRE: woodchuck hepatitis virus posttranscriptional regulatory element
   2881..3105    +  polyA_signal   bGH poly(A) signal: bovine growth hormone polyadenylation signal
   3107..3247    +  repeat_region  AAV2 ITR: inverted terminal repeat of adeno-associated virus serotype 2 inverted
   3252..3303    -  misc_feature   bom (fragment): basis of mobility region from pBR322
   3322..3777    +  rep_origin     f1 ori (sequence partly withheld): f1 bacteriophage origin of replication; arrow indicates direction of (+) strand synthesis
   3778..3827    -  misc_feature   bom (fragment): basis of mobility region from pBR322
   3929..3964    -  CDS            rop (fragment): Rop protein, which maintains plasmids at low copy number; rop
   4059..4163    +  promoter       AmpR promoter: bla
   4164..5024    +  CDS            AmpR: β-lactamase; bla; confers resistance to ampicillin, carbenicillin, and related antibiotics
   5195..5783    +  rep_origin     ori: high-copy-number ColE1/pMB1/pBR322/pUC origin of replication
