[The description below was written by a language model from this plasmid's Addgene catalogue record and pLannotate feature annotations shown in this document.]
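Description:
pAAV-VTKD6-V5-APEX2-NES is a 5.8 kb adeno-associated virus transfer plasmid built on the pAAV-VTKD6 backbone. It is designed for intersectional expression of an engineered peroxidase in cortical interneurons. In bacteria it is maintained through a high-copy ColE1/pUC-type origin and selected with ampicillin (AmpR, β-lactamase); an f1 phage origin is also present. The packaged genome is bounded by AAV2 inverted terminal repeats. The right ITR is annotated in full, whereas only short fragments are detected on the left, which may reflect incomplete reads through this structured repeat.

According to the catalogue entry, expression is driven by the Dlx enhancer, which restricts activity to forebrain GABAergic interneurons. The feature table does not annotate this enhancer or an associated minimal promoter, though an unannotated stretch upstream of the chimeric intron could accommodate them. The payload is APEX2, annotated by homology to a plant cytosolic ascorbate peroxidase, joined to an HIV Rev nuclear export signal that keeps the enzyme cytosolic. The name indicates an additional V5 epitope tag for detection, which is not separately annotated. The coding sequence sits in the antisense orientation between two oppositely oriented minimal FRT sites, so Flp inverts it into the sense direction (FLP-ON). Two same-orientation loxP sites lie outside the FRT pair, so Cre excises the whole cassette (CRE-OFF). Short β-globin intron fragments adjoin the FRT sites, and a WPRE and bGH polyadenylation signal follow to enhance transcript stability and processing.

The construct is suited to producing AAV for delivery to Flp-positive, Cre-negative interneuron populations. There, APEX2 is generally used for proximity biotinylation proteomics or as an electron microscopy contrast label.
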