Addgene plasmid #178700: pAAV-VTKD6-V5-APEX2-NES
Purpose: AAV vector for Cre- and Flp-dependent transgene expression (CRE-OFF / FLP-ON) of V5-APEX2-NES in cortical interneurons under the control of the Dlx enhancer (Dimidschstein et al 2016)
Depositing lab: Jordane Dimidschstein. Depositing organization: Broad Institute. Publication: A versatile viral toolkit for functional discovery in the nervous system. Pouchelon G, Vergara J, McMahon J, Gorissen BL, Lin JD, Vormstein-Schneider D, Niehaus JL, Burbridge TJ, Wester JC, Sherer M, Fernandez-Otero M, Allaway KC, Pelkey K, Chittajallu R, McBain CJ, Fan M, Nasse JS, Wildenberg GA, Fishell G, Dimidschstein J. Cell Rep Methods. 2022 May 26;2(6):100225. doi: 10.1016/j.crmeth.2022.100225. eCollection 2022 Jun 20. PubMed 35784651.
Backbone
  Vector backbone: pAAV-VTKD6
  Vector type: AAV
Growth in bacteria
  Bacterial resistance: Ampicillin, 100 μg/mL
  Growth temperature: 37°C
  Growth strain: NEB Stable
  Copy number: High Copy
Gene/Insert
  Gene/Insert name: V5-APEX2-NES
  Species: Synthetic
  Cloning method: Gibson Cloning
Terms and licenses: Academic/Nonprofit Terms; Industry Terms: Not Available to Industry
How to cite: pAAV-VTKD6-V5-APEX2-NES was a gift from Jordane Dimidschstein (Addgene plasmid # 178700 ; http://n2t.net/addgene:178700 ; RRID:Addgene_178700)
